>Addgene plasmid #209009 | pETSyt1C2AB(80-421)msGFP | addgene full sequence | sequence record 413991 | Addgene NGS Result
[124 nt withheld, positions 1-124]
C
[91 nt withheld, positions 126-216]
A
[49 nt withheld, positions 218-266]
CCTTTGACGTTGGAGTCCACGTTCTTT
[37 nt withheld, positions 294-330]
ACCCTATCTCGGTCTATTCTTTTGATTTATAAGGGATTTTGCCGATTTCGGCCTATTGGTTAAAAAATGA
GCTGATTTAACAAAAATTTAACGCGAATTTTAACAAAATATTAACGCTTACAATTTAGGTGGCACTTTTC
GGGGAAATGTGCGCGGAACCCCTATTTGTTTATTTTTCTAAATACATTCAAATATGTATCCGCTCATGAA
TTAATTCTTAGAAAAACTCATCGAGCATCAAATGAAACTGCAATTTATTCATATCAGGATTATCAATACC
ATATTTTTGAAAAAGCCGTTTCTGTAATGAAGGAGAAAACTCACCGAGGCAGTTCCATAGGATGGCAAGA
TCCTGGTATCGGTCTGCGATTCCGACTCGTCCAACATCAATACAACCTATTAATTTCCCCTCGTCAAAAA
TAAGGTTATCAAGTGAGAAATCACCATGAGTGACGACTGAATCCGGTGAGAATGGCAAAAGTTTATGCAT
TTCTTTCCAGACTTGTTCAACAGGCCAGCCATTACGCTCGTCATCAAAATCACTCGCATCAACCAAACCG
TTATTCATTCGTGATTGCGCCTGAGCGAGACGAAATACGCGATCGCTGTTAAAAGGACAATTACAAACAG
GAATCGAATGCAACCGGCGCAGGAACACTGCCAGCGCATCAACAATATTTTCACCTGAATCAGGATATTC
TTCTAATACCTGGAATGCTGTTTTCCCGGGGATCGCAGTGGTGAGTAACCATGCATCATCAGGAGTACGG
ATAAAATGCTTGATGGTCGGAAGAGGCATAAATTCCGTCAGCCAGTTTAGTCTGACCATCTCATCTGTAA
CATCATTGGCAACGCTACCTTTGCCATGTTTCAGAAACAACTCTGGCGCATCGGGCTTCCCATACAATCG
ATAGATTGTCGCACCTGATTGCCCGACATTATCGCGAGCCCATTTATACCCATATAAATCAGCATCCATG
TTGGAATTTAATCGCGGCCTAGAGCAAGACGTTTCCCGTTGAATATGGCTCATAACACCCCTTGTATTAC
TGTTTATGTAAGCAGACAGTTTTATTGTTCATGACCAAAATCCCTTAACGTGAGTTTTCGTTCCACTGAG
CGTCAGACCCCGTAGAAAAGATCAAAGGATCTTCTTGAGATCCTTTTTTTCTGCGCGTAATCTGCTGCTT
GCAAACAAAAAAACCACCGCTACCAGCGGTGGTTTGTTTGCCGGATCAAGAGCTACCAACTCTTTTTCCG
AAGGTAACTGGCTTCAGCAGAGCGCAGATACCAAATACTGTCCTTCTAGTGTAGCCGTAGTTAGGCCACC
ACTTCAAGAACTCTGTAGCACCGCCTACATACCTCGCTCTGCTAATCCTGTTACCAGTGGCTGCTGCCAG
TGGCGATAAGTCGTGTCTTACCGGGTTGGACTCAAGACGATAGTTACCGGATAAGGCGCAGCGGTCGGGC
TGAACGGGGGGTTCGTGCACACAGCCCAGCTTGGAGCGAACGACCTACACCGAACTGAGATACCTACAGC
GTGAGCTATGAGAAAGCGCCACGCTTCCCGAAGGGAGAAAGGCGGACAGGTATCCGGTAAGCGGCAGGGT
CGGAACAGGAGAGCGCACGAGGGAGCTTCCAGGGGGAAACGCCTGGTATCTTTATAGTCCTGTCGGGTTT
CGCCACCTCTGACTTGAGCGTCGATTTTTGTGATGCTCGTCAGGGGGGCGGAGCCTATGGAAAAACGCCA
GCAACGCGGCCTTTTTACGGTTCCTGGCCTTTTGCTGGCCTTTTGCTCACATGTTCTTTCCTGCGTTATC
CCCTGATTCTGTGGATAACCGTATTACCGCCTTTGAGTGAGCTGATACCGCTCGCCGCAGCCGAACGACC
GAGCGCAGCGAGTCAGTGAGCGAGGAAGCGGAAGAGCGCCTGATGCGGTATTTTCTCCTTACGCATCTGT
GCGGTATTTCACACCGCAATGGTGCACTCTCAGTACAATCTGCTCTGATGCCGCATAGTTAAGCCAGTAT
ACACTCCGCTATCGCTACGTGACTGGGTCATGGCTGCGCCCCGACACCCGCCAACACCCGCTGACGCGCC
CTGACGGGCTTGTCTGCTCCCGGCATCCGCTTACAGACAAGCTGTGACCGTCTCCGGGAGCTGCATGTGT
CAGAGGTTTTCACCGTCATCACCGAAACGCGCGAGGCAGCTGCGGTAAAGCTCATCAGCGTGGTCGTGAA
GCGATTCACAGATGTCTGCCTGTTCATCCGCGTCCAGCTCGTTGAGTTTCTCCAGAAGCGTTAATGTCTG
GCTTCTGATAAAGCGGGCCATGTTAAGGGCGGTTTTTTCCTGTTTGGTCACTGATGCCTCCGTGTAAGGG
GGATTTCTGTTCATGGGGGTAATGATACCGATGAAACGAGAGAGGATGCTCACGATACGGGTTACTGATG
ATGAACATGCCCGGTTACTGGAACGTTGTGAGGGTAAACAACTGGCGGTATGGATGCGGCGGGACCAGAG
AAAAATCACTCAGGGTCAATGCCAGCGCTTCGTTAATACAGATGTAGGTGTTCCACAGGGTAGCCAGCAG
CATCCTGCGATGCAGATCCGGAACATAATGGTGCAGGGCGCTGACTTCCGCGTTTCCAGACTTTACGAAA
CACGGAAACCGAAGACCATTCATGTTGTTGCTCAGGTCGCAGACGTTTTGCAGCAGCAGTCGCTTCACGT
TCGCTCGCGTATCGGTGATTCATTCTGCTAACCAGTAAGGCAACCCCGCCAGCCTAGCCGGGTCCTCAAC
GACAGGAGCACGATCATGCGCACCCGTGGGGCCGCCATGCCGGCGATAATGGCCTGCTTCTCGCCGAAAC
GTTTGGTGGCGGGACCAGTGACGAAGGCTTGAGCGAGGGCGTGCAAGATTCCGAATACCGCAAGCGACAG
GCCGATCATCGTCGCGCTCCAGCGAAAGCGGTCCTCGCCGAAAATGACCCAGAGCGCTGCCGGCACCTGT
CCTACGAGTTGCATGATAAAGAAGACAGTCATAAGTGCGGCGACGATAGTCATGCCCCGCGCCCACCGGA
AGGAGCTGACTGGGTTGAAGGCTCTCAAGGGCATCGGTCGAGATCCCGGTGCCTAATGAGTGAGCTAACT
TACATTAATTGCGTTGCGCTCACTGCCCGCTTTCCAGTCGGGAAACCTGTCGTGCCAGCTGCATTAATGA
ATCGGCCAACGCGCGGGGAGAGGCGGTTTGCGTATTGGGCGCCAGGGTGGTTTTTCTTTTCACCAGTGAG
ACGGGCAACAGCTGATTGCCCTTCACCGCCTGGCCCTGAGAGAGTTGCAGCAAGCGGTCCACGCTGGTTT
GCCCCAGCAGGCGAAAATCCTGTTTGATGGTGGTTAACGGCGGGATATAACATGAGCTGTCTTCGGTATC
GTCGTATCCCACTACCGAGATATCCGCACCAACGCGCAGCCCGGACTCGGTAATGGCGCGCATTGCGCCC
AGCGCCATCTGATCGTTGGCAACCAGCATCGCAGTGGGAACGATGCCCTCATTCAGCATTTGCATGGTTT
GTTGAAAACCGGACATGGCACTCCAGTCGCCTTCCCGTTCCGCTATCGGCTGAATTTGATTGCGAGTGAG
ATATTTATGCCAGCCAGCCAGACGCAGACGCGCCGAGACAGAACTTAATGGGCCCGCTAACAGCGCGATT
TGCTGGTGACCCAATGCGACCAGATGCTCCACGCCCAGTCGCGTACCGTCTTCATGGGAGAAAATAATAC
TGTTGATGGGTGTCTGGTCAGAGACATCAAGAAATAACGCCGGAACATTAGTGCAGGCAGCTTCCACAGC
AATGGCATCCTGGTCATCCAGCGGATAGTTAATGATCAGCCCACTGACGCGTTGCGCGAGAAGATTGTGC
ACCGCCGCTTTACAGGCTTCGACGCCGCTTCGTTCTACCATCGACACCACCACGCTGGCACCCAGTTGAT
CGGCGCGAGATTTAATCGCCGCGACAATTTGCGACGGCGCGTGCAGGGCCAGACTGGAGGTGGCAACGCC
AATCAGCAACGACTGTTTGCCCGCCAGTTGTTGTGCCACGCGGTTGGGAATGTAATTCAGCTCCGCCATC
GCCGCTTCCACTTTTTCCCGCGTTTTCGCAGAAACGTGGCTGGCCTGGTTCACCACGCGGGAAACGGTCT
GATAAGAGACACCGGCATACTCTGCGACATCGTATAACGTTACTGGTTTCACATTCACCACCCTGAATTG
ACTCTCTTCCGGGCGCTATCATGCCATACCGCGAAAGGTTTTGCGCCATTCGATGGTGTCCGGGATCTCG
ACGCTCTCCCTTATGCGACTCCTGCATTAGGAAGCAGCCCAGTAGTAGGTTGAGGCCGTTGAGCACCGCC
GCCGCAAGGAATGGTGCATGCAAGGAGATGGCGCCCAACAGTCCCCCGGCCACGGGGCCTGCCACCATAC
CCACGCCGAAACAAGCGCTCATGAGCCCGAAGTGGCGAGCCCGATCTTCCCCATCGGTGATGTCGGCGAT
ATAGGCGCCAGCAACCGCACCTGTGGCGCCGGTGATGCCGGCCACGATGCGTCCGGCGTAGAGGATCGAG
ATCTCGATCCCGCGAAATTAATACGACTCACTATAGGGGAATTGTGAGCGGATAACAATTCCCCTCTAGA
AATAATTTTGTTTAACTTTAAGAAGGAGATATACATATGGGCAGCAGCCATCATCATCATCATCACGGCA
GCGGCCTGGTGCCGCGCGGCAGCGCTAGCAAGAAATGTTTGTTCAAAAAGAAAAACAAGAAGAAGGGGAA
GGAAAAGGGAGGAAAGAACGCCATTAACATGAAAGACGTGAAAGACTTAGGGAAGACCATGAAGGATCAG
GCCCTTAAGGATGACGATGCTGAAACCGGACTGACTGATGGAGAAGAAAAGGAAGAGCCCAAGGAAGAGG
AGAAACTGGGAAAGCTCCAATATTCACTGGACTATGACTTCCAGAATAACCAGCTGTTGGTGGGAATCAT
CCAGGCTGCTGAACTGCCCGCCCTGGACATGGGGGGTACATCCGATCCATACGTCAAAGTCTTCCTGCTG
CCTGACAAAAAGAAGAAATTTGAGACTAAAGTCCACCGGAAAACCCTCAATCCAGTCTTCAATGAACAAT
TTACTTTCAAGGTACCCTACTCGGAATTAGGTGGCAAAACCCTGGTGATGGCTGTGTATGACTTTGATCG
CTTCTCCAAGCACGACATCATCGGAGAGTTCAAAGTTCCTATGAACACCGTGGATTTTGGCCATGTGACC
GAGGAGTGGCGCGATCTCCAGAGCGCTGAGAAAGAAGAGCAAGAGAAACTGGGTGACATCTGCTTCTCCC
TCCGCTACGTCCCTACTGCCGGCAAACTGACTGTTGTCATTCTGGAAGCCAAGAACCTGAAGAAGATGGA
TGTGGGTGGCTTATCTGATCCCTACGTGAAGATTCACCTGATGCAGAACGGTAAGAGGCTGAAGAAGAAA
AAGACGACGATTAAGAAGAACACACTCAACCCCTACTACAACGAGTCCTTCAGCTTTGAAGTTCCGTTCG
AGCAAATCCAGAAAGTGCAAGTGGTGGTAACTGTTTTGGACTATGACAAGATTGGCAAGAACGACGCCAT
CGGAAAAGTCTTCGTTGGTTACAACAGCACTGGGGCGGAGCTGCGACACTGGTCAGACATGCTGGCCAAC
CCCCGGCGACCCATCGCACAGTGGCACACTCTGCAGGTAGAGGAGGAGGTTGATGCCATGCTGGCTGTCA
AGAAGGGATCCGGAAGTTCGGGGTCCAGCGGTTCTTCAGGCAGTTCCATGGATAGCACTGAGAGCCTGTT
CACCGGGGTGGTGCCCATCCTGGTCGAGCTGGACGGCGACGTAAACGGCCACAAGTTCAGCGTGCGCGGC
GAGGGCGAGGGCGATGCCACCAACGGCAAGCTGACCCTGAAGTTCATCTGCACCACCGGCAAGCTGCCCG
TGCCCTGGCCCACCCTCGTGACCACCCTGACCTACGGCGTGCAGTGCTTCAGCCGCTACCCCGACCACAT
GAAGCAGCACGACTTCTTCAAGTCCGCCATGCCCGAAGGCTACGTCCAGGAGCGCACCATCACCTTCAAG
GACGACGGCACCTACAAGACCCGCGCCGAGGTGAAGTTCGAGGGCGACACCCTGGTGAACCGCATCGAGC
TGAAGGGCATCGACTTCAAGGAGGACGGCAACATCCTGGGGCACAAGCTGGAGTACAACTTCAACAGCCA
CAACGTCTATATCACCGCCGACAAGCAGAAGAACGGCATCAAGGCCAACTTCAAGATCCGCCACAACGTG
GAGGACGGCAGCGTGCAGCTCGCCGACCACTACCAGCAGAACACCCCCATCGGCGACGGCCCCGTGCTGC
TGCCCGACAACCACTACCTGAGCACCCAGTCCAAGCTGAGCAAAGACCCCAACGAGAAGCGCGATCACAT
GGTCCTGCTGGAGTTCGTGACCGCCGCCGGGATCACTCACGGCTAAAAGCTTAGGTATTTATTCGGCGCA
AAGTGCGTCGGGTGATGCTGCCAACTTAGTCGAGCACCACCACCACCACCACTGAGATCCGGCTGCTAAC
AAAGCCCGAAAGGAAGCTGAGTTGGCTGCTGCCACCGCTGAGCAATAACTAGCATAACCCCTTGGGGCCT
CTAAACGGGTCTTGAGGGGTTTTTTGCTGAAAGGAGGAACTATATCCGGATTGGCGAATGGG
Features (pLannotate 1.2.2; 22 found; start..end, strand, type, name):
      1..429     +  rep_origin     f1 ori (sequence partly withheld): f1 bacteriophage origin of replication; arrow indicates direction of (+) strand synthesis
    482..539     +  promoter       AmpR promoter (fragment): bla
    548..1363    -  CDS            KanR: aminoglycoside phosphotransferase; aph(3')-Ia; confers resistance to kanamycin in bacteria or G418 (Geneticin®) in eukaryotes
   1485..2073    +  rep_origin     ori: high-copy-number ColE1/pMB1/pBR322/pUC origin of replication
   2259..2398    -  misc_feature   bom: basis of mobility region from pBR322
   2500..2691    -  CDS            rop: Rop protein, which maintains plasmids at low copy number; rop
   2708..3088    +  CDS            YPB1_ECOLX: Protein predicted: Swiss-Prot protein existence level 4. From Escherichia coli.
   3160..3451    -  CDS            TcR (fragment): tetracycline efflux protein; tet; confers resistance to tetracycline
   3466..3487    -  protein_bind   CAP binding site: CAP binding activates transcription in the presence of cAMP. E. coli catabolite activator protein
   3500..4582    -  CDS            lacI: lac repressor; lacI; The lac repressor binds to the lac operator to inhibit transcription in E. coli. This inhibition can be relieved by adding lactose or isopropyl-β-D-thiogalactopyranoside (IPTG).
   4583..4660    -  promoter       lacI promoter: lacI
   4668..4947    -  CDS            TcR (fragment): tetracycline efflux protein; tet; confers resistance to tetracycline
   4969..4987    +  promoter       T7 promoter: promoter for bacteriophage T7 RNA polymerase
   4988..5012    +  protein_bind   lac operator: The lac repressor binds to the lac operator to inhibit transcription in E. coli. This inhibition can be relieved by adding lactose or isopropyl-β-D-thiogalactopyranoside (IPTG). lac repressor encoded by lacI
   5027..5049    +  RBS            RBS: efficient ribosome binding site from bacteriophage T7 gene 10 (Olins and Rangwala, 1989)
   5069..5085    +  CDS            capTEV™ (fragment): composite tag for in vivo biotinylation, TEV protease cleavage, and 6xHis tagging
   5096..5113    +  CDS            thrombin site: thrombin recognition and cleavage site
   5120..6145    +  CDS            Syt1 (fragment): SYT1_MOUSE - Experimental evidence at protein level: Swiss-Prot protein existence level 1. Calcium sensor that participates in triggering neurotransmitter release at the synapse (PubMed:11242035). May have a regulatory role in the membrane interactions during trafficking of synaptic vesicles at the active zone of the synapse (PubMed:7961887). It binds acidic phospholipids with a specificity that requires the presence of both an acidic head group and a diacyl backbone. A Ca(2+)- dependent interaction between synaptotagmin and putative receptors for activated protein kinase C has also been repor
   6188..6877    +  CDS            msGFP2: photostable monomeric superfolder GFP (Valbuena et al., 2020)
   6945..6962    +  CDS            9xHis (fragment): 9xHis affinity tag
   6972..7021    +  CDS            SET1 (fragment): solubility-enhancement tag derived from T7 phage gene 10B
   7029..7076    +  terminator     T7 terminator: transcription terminator for bacteriophage T7 RNA polymerase
