[The description below was written by a language model from this plasmid's Addgene catalogue record and pLannotate feature annotations shown in this document.]
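Description:
pETSyt1C2AB(80-421)msGFP is a bacterial expression plasmid built on the pET-28a(+) backbone for producing a truncated, GFP-tagged form of rat synaptotagmin 1 (Syt1) as recombinant protein. It is maintained in E. coli under kanamycin selection through an aminoglycoside phosphotransferase gene and replicates from a ColE1/pBR322-type origin. The backbone also carries the bom and rop elements and an f1 phage origin. The catalogue lists the plasmid as high copy, although rop is normally associated with reduced copy number. The sequenced record is 7,112 nt.

The expression cassette follows the standard pET design. A T7 promoter is followed directly by a lac operator and the strong T7 gene 10 ribosome binding site, and a plasmid-borne lacI gene supplies repressor. Transcription therefore depends on T7 RNA polymerase from a suitable host and is induced with IPTG. The open reading frame begins with an N-terminal 6xHis tag (annotated by the software as a fragment of a composite tag) and a thrombin cleavage site. Next comes Syt1 residues 80–421, a span that, going by the construct name, includes the tandem C2A and C2B domains. The annotation tool matched this segment to the mouse protein, but the depositor gives the species as rat. A monomeric superfolder GFP (annotated msGFP2, listed as msfGFP) is fused at the C terminus. Downstream lie a vector-derived His-tag fragment and the T7 terminator, but the record does not show whether that distal His sequence is translated.

The construct is intended for purification of fluorescent Syt1 protein, and the associated publication concerns how the juxtamembrane linker regulates calcium binding through liquid–liquid phase separation.
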