Addgene plasmid #209009: pETSyt1C2AB(80-421)msGFP
Purpose: Recombinant protein expression of truncated syt1 tagged with GFP
Depositing lab: Edwin Chapman. Depositing organization: University of Wisconsin, Madison. Publication: The juxtamembrane linker of synaptotagmin 1 regulates Ca(2+) binding via liquid-liquid phase separation. Mehta N, Mondal S, Watson ET, Cui Q, Chapman ER. Nat Commun. 2024 Jan 4;15(1):262. doi: 10.1038/s41467-023-44414-5. PubMed 38177243.
Backbone
  Vector backbone: pET-28 a (+)
  Vector type: Bacterial Expression
Growth in bacteria
  Bacterial resistance: Kanamycin, 50 μg/mL
  Growth temperature: 37°C
  Growth strain: DH5alpha
  Copy number: High Copy
Gene/Insert
  Gene/Insert name: syt1
  Species: R. norvegicus (rat)
  Mutation: aa 80-421 only
  Entrez Gene: Syt1 (a.k.a. P65)
  Tag / fusion protein: 6xHis (N terminal on insert); msfGFP (C terminal on insert)
  Cloning method: Unknown
Terms and licenses: Academic/Nonprofit Terms; Industry Terms: Not Available to Industry
Depositor comments: Please visit https://doi.org/10.1101/2023.08.11.551903 for bioRxiv preprint.
How to cite: pETSyt1C2AB(80-421)msGFP was a gift from Edwin Chapman (Addgene plasmid # 209009 ; http://n2t.net/addgene:209009 ; RRID:Addgene_209009)
